Addgene plasmid #12498: TEN
Depositing lab: David Baker. Depositing organization: University of Washington. Publication: A large scale test of computational protein design: folding and stability of nine completely redesigned globular proteins. Dantas G, Kuhlman B, Callender D, Wong M, Baker D. J Mol Biol. 2003 Sep 12. 332(2):449-60. 10.1016/S0022-2836(03)00888-X PubMed 12948494.
Backbone
  Vector backbone: pet29 b(+)
  Backbone size w/o insert (bp): 5371
  Vector type: Bacterial Expression
Growth in bacteria
  Bacterial resistance: Kanamycin, 50 μg/mL
  Growth temperature: 37°C
  Growth strain: DH5alpha
  Growth instructions: Plasmids are provided in DH5 alpha, but for protein expression, BL21(DE3)pLysS is recommended.
  Copy number: High Copy
Gene/Insert
  Gene/Insert name: TEN (alt name: tenascin)
  Insert size (bp): 363
  Mutation: RosettaDesign was used to design sequences. Alignment to wild-type can be seen in the article.
  Tag / fusion protein: 6xHis (C terminal on insert)
  Cloning method: Restriction Enzyme
  Sequencing primers: 5′ T7
Terms and licenses: Academic/Nonprofit Terms; Industry Terms: Not Available to Industry
Depositor comments: A synthetic gene which placed the sequence under the control of the T7 promoter, a C-terminal 6X His tag, and codon usage optimized for Escherichia coli was obtained from BlueHeron Biotechnologies. The gene was then subcloned into the pet29 b(+) vector from Novagen.
How to cite: TEN was a gift from David Baker (Addgene plasmid # 12498 ; http://n2t.net/addgene:12498 ; RRID:Addgene_12498)
