[The description below was written by a language model from this plasmid's Addgene catalogue record.]
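Description:
TEN is a bacterial expression plasmid built on the pET29b(+) backbone (about 5.4 kb without insert) that carries a 363 bp synthetic gene encoding a tenascin-derived protein. It is selected with kanamycin and is recorded as high copy. No feature table accompanies the record, so the origin of replication and other backbone elements are not itemised here.

The insert is not the natural tenascin sequence. It is a computationally redesigned variant whose amino-acid sequence was generated with RosettaDesign, as part of a large-scale test in which several small globular proteins were completely redesigned and then examined for folding and stability. The record does not list the individual substitutions and instead refers to an alignment with wild type in the associated publication. The gene was made synthetically with codon usage optimised for Escherichia coli and then subcloned by restriction cloning into pET29b(+), where it sits under the T7 promoter and carries a C-terminal 6xHis tag.

Because transcription depends on T7 RNA polymerase, the plasmid can be maintained in a standard cloning strain such as DH5alpha, which lacks the polymerase. Protein production needs a DE3 lysogen host, and the depositor recommends BL21(DE3)pLysS. The His tag allows the product to be purified by immobilised metal affinity chromatography. The construct is intended for recombinant production of the redesigned tenascin protein for biophysical characterisation, such as comparing its folding and thermodynamic stability with those of the wild-type protein.
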