>Addgene plasmid #12498 | TEN | depositor partial sequence | sequence record 7328 | Author sequence
ATGAAAGAAACCGCTGCTGCTAAATTCGAACGCCAGCACATGGACAGCCCAGATCTGGGTTCCCTGCCGC
CTCCTTATAACATCACCGTAACCAACATTGGCCCAACTACGGCTGTACTGGTTTATGTTCGTTCAGAAAG
CCCTTCGGATGGCTATAACATTACTTTTGGTACTAAAAACGACGACTCCGACCGTGTTACCGTCACACTG
CCGTCTGAAAATACTTCCTACGTTATCACTAATCTTAAACCTAATACTACTTTCCAGATCACCATCCGTT
CTCAAAATGGTGATAAATCCTCCCCTCCAGTTTCGACTTATTTCACTTTGGGTTCTCTCGAGCACCACCA
CCACCACCACTGA
